>Addgene plasmid #29218 | pEMS1422 | addgene partial sequence | sequence record 39601 | EGFP-N 5'-CGTCGCCGTCCAGCTCGACCAG-3'
CTCGCCCTTGCTCACCATGGTGGCGGAAGTTCCTATACCTTTTGAAGAATAGGAACTTCGGCGCGCCACG
CGTCTGCTGCAGCCTCCTCCAGACGCGCCGCCGCCTCCGGTTGCTGCACCCAGCTCGGAGCCCGCAGTTT
TCACCGGGGATGGAGGAGAGGGGGAGCGGGGAGCCGGGGGCTCAGCCAATCAGAGGCGGAGATTGGGGGA
GAAAGGACGGCAGGGTGGGGTGGGGGGTGGGGAAGGAAGAGAAGGCGGTCCCGCATTGGTGTGAGAGTGG
CAGGTTGCGGCGGAAGGGGGCCCTCACCCTGTGGCTGGCAGGCCTGGCCAGGGACGGGAGGGTTCGGGAC
CCCGGGGATCAGGGTGCGGCAGCCCAAAGAACATTATCCTCCTCCCTGAGCCCCGCAATGGTTGTTCCCC
TTTTAAGGCTTTAACCCTTTCTTCTGACCTATTCTTCAGGAGTCTGTGGGAAAACCAAAGTGTAAGAGGT
GCAGGATGCAGGCCGGGAGCGCCCACGCCTCCACATTTCCTTTTCAGCTGGAGCCCACCTCCTCCGGAGC
CTCCAGTGAGAAGTTTTGGAATATTCCAGTCTTTCTGAAAGGAAGCTGGTTGGGTGTTTTTCAGTGTTGG
AGCA
