>Addgene plasmid #29218 | pEMS1422 | addgene partial sequence | sequence record 39755 | pEMS1307-fwd 5'-ccgcacgtctaagaaaccat-3'
GCGTATCACGAGGCCCTTTCGTCTTCAAGAATTAATTCCGATCATATTCAATAACCCTTAATGAATTCGA
GCTCTGAGCAAGAGGAATGGCTCACCCTTGAGAGCTGGGGTCCATAGCCCAGGTCAGTTCTCCAGCTCTC
CCACTTACCAGCCAAGACAGGAGGTGAGGATTGAGATGGGATGAACCCAGCAGGCGGCCATGGGTTAAAG
GTCGCCATGAATGTAATGTGCCCAGCACAGTGCCTGCTAAAAGGCAACACTCCCTTCCTGGTCTGAAGAC
CAAACAAGCAGACTGTACTCAGGAAAGCCAGAAGAACCTTCCAGCTGTCTGGACCAGAAGGTGCCAGCCC
AGGGGCTGAAGAAGACGTAATGCCCAGAGCAAAAAGCGCCTGCAGCCCCCTGAAGGGCTGGGTGCTCTGG
AATAGATGAGGGGGCGAAATGGGGCTGGGGACCAGGGACGGACAGGGTGGGTCCAGCACCTGCCTCGCTT
CCGAAGGGCTGCTCCAACACTGAAAAACACCCAACCAGCTTCCTTTCAGAAAGACTGGAATATTCCAAAA
CTTCTCACTGGAGGCTCCGGAGGAGGTGGGCTCCA
