[The description below was written by a language model from this plasmid's Addgene catalogue record.]
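Description:
pEMS1422 is a Pleiades Promoter Project plasmid built on the large pEMS1306 backbone (about 16.5 kb without insert). It is maintained in E. coli as a high-copy plasmid under ampicillin selection. The record gives no feature table, so the origin of replication and the other elements that make up this unusually large backbone are not stated and cannot be described in detail.

The payload is Ple230, a 986 bp human MiniPromoter derived from regulatory sequence of THY1, the gene encoding the Thy-1 membrane glycoprotein (also known as CD90). It was inserted by restriction cloning between SacI and MluI sites; whether those sites survived is not recorded. Although the catalogue lists EGFP-NLS as a "C-terminal tag on the backbone", the insert is a promoter element rather than a coding sequence, so the arrangement is best read as Ple230 placed upstream of a backbone-encoded EGFP reporter. That reporter carries a nuclear localisation signal, which concentrates fluorescence in the nuclei of expressing cells and makes them easier to identify and count.

The construct belongs to a systematic effort to design compact human promoters that drive selective, region- or cell-type-specific expression in the brain. For this candidate the result was negative: EGFP reporter expression was not detected in either the brain or the eye. pEMS1422 is therefore mainly useful as a documented reference for a THY1-based MiniPromoter design that did not give detectable activity in those tissues, or as a starting point for redesign, rather than as a working neural expression tool.
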