Addgene plasmid #29218: pEMS1422
Purpose: Expression of the eGFP reporter gene was not detected in the brain and eye.
Depositing lab: Elizabeth Simpson. Depositing organization: University of British Columbia. Publication: A regulatory toolbox of MiniPromoters to drive selective expression in the brain. Portales-Casamar E, Swanson DJ, Liu L, de Leeuw CN, Banks KG, Ho Sui SJ, Fulton DL, Ali J, Amirabbasi M, Arenillas DJ, Babyak N, Black SF, Bonaguro RJ, Brauer E, Candido TR, Castellarin M, Chen J, Chen Y, Cheng JC, Chopra V, Docking TR, Dreolini L, D'Souza CA, Flynn EK, Glenn R, Hatakka K, Hearty TG, Imanian B, Jiang S, Khorasan-zadeh S, Komljenovic I, Laprise S, Liao NY, Lim JS, Lithwick S, Liu F, Liu J, Lu M, McConechy M, McLeod AJ, Milisavljevic M, Mis J, O'Connor K, Palma B, Palmquist DL, Schmouth JF, Swanson MI, Tam B, Ticoll A, Turner JL, Varhol R, Vermeulen J, Watkins RF, Wilson G, Wong BK, Wong SH, Wong TY, Yang GS, Ypsilanti AR, Jones SJ, Holt RA, Goldowitz D, Wasserman WW, Simpson EM. Proc Natl Acad Sci U S A. 2010 Sep 21. 107(38):16589-94. 10.1073/pnas.1009158107 PubMed 20807748.
Backbone
  Vector backbone: pEMS1306
  Backbone size w/o insert (bp): 16454
  Vector type: Pleiades Promoter Project [sic, Pleaides Plieades]
Growth in bacteria
  Bacterial resistance: Ampicillin, 100 μg/mL
  Growth temperature: 37°C
  Growth strain: DH5alpha
  Growth instructions: DH10B
  Copy number: High Copy
Gene/Insert
  Gene/Insert name: Ple230 (alt names: THY1; Thy-1 membrane glycoprotein precursor)
  Species: H. sapiens (human)
  Insert size (bp): 986
  Entrez Gene: THY1 (a.k.a. CD90, CDw90)
  Tag / fusion protein: EGFP-NLS (C terminal on backbone)
  Cloning method: Restriction Enzyme; 5′ cloning site SacI (unknown if destroyed); 3′ cloning site MluI (unknown if destroyed)
  Sequencing primers: 5′ Unknown
Terms and licenses: Academic/Nonprofit Terms; Industry Terms: Not Available to Industry
How to cite: pEMS1422 was a gift from Elizabeth Simpson (Addgene plasmid # 29218 ; http://n2t.net/addgene:29218 ; RRID:Addgene_29218)
